>Addgene plasmid #87083 | pcDNA 3.1(-) TRIM30C | addgene full sequence | sequence record 173221 | Addgene NGS Result
TGCGTATTGGGCGCTCTTCCGCTTCCTCGCTCACTGACTCGCTGCGCTCGGTCGTTCGGCTGCGGCGAGC
GGTATCAGCTCACTCAAAGGCGGTAATACGGTTATCCACAGAATCAGGGGATAACGCAGGAAAGAACATG
TGAGCAAAAGGCCAGCAAAAGGCCAGGAACCGTAAAAAGGCCGCGTTGCTGGCGTTTTTCCATAGGCTCC
GCCCCCCTGACGAGCATCACAAAAATCGACGCTCAAGTCAGAGGTGGCGAAACCCGACAGGACTATAAAG
ATACCAGGCGTTTCCCCCTGGAAGCTCCCTCGTGCGCTCTCCTGTTCCGACCCTGCCGCTTACCGGATAC
CTGTCCGCCTTTCTCCCTTCGGGAAGCGTGGCGCTTTCTCATAGCTCACGCTGTAGGTATCTCAGTTCGG
TGTAGGTCGTTCGCTCCAAGCTGGGCTGTGTGCACGAACCCCCCGTTCAGCCCGACCGCTGCGCCTTATC
CGGTAACTATCGTCTTGAGTCCAACCCGGTAAGACACGACTTATCGCCACTGGCAGCAGCCACTGGTAAC
AGGATTAGCAGAGCGAGGTATGTAGGCGGTGCTACAGAGTTCTTGAAGTGGTGGCCTAACTACGGCTACA
CTAGAAGAACAGTATTTGGTATCTGCGCTCTGCTGAAGCCAGTTACCTTCGGAAAAAGAGTTGGTAGCTC
TTGATCCGGCAAACAAACCACCGCTGGTAGCGGTGGTTTTTTTGTTTGCAAGCAGCAGATTACGCGCAGA
AAAAAAGGATCTCAAGAAGATCCTTTGATCTTTTCTACGGGGTCTGACGCTCAGTGGAACGAAAACTCAC
GTTAAGGGATTTTGGTCATGAGATTATCAAAAAGGATCTTCACCTAGATCCTTTTAAATTAAAAATGAAG
TTTTAAATCAATCTAAAGTATATATGAGTAAACTTGGTCTGACAGTTACCAATGCTTAATCAGTGAGGCA
CCTATCTCAGCGATCTGTCTATTTCGTTCATCCATAGTTGCCTGACTCCCCGTCGTGTAGATAACTACGA
TACGGGAGGGCTTACCATCTGGCCCCAGTGCTGCAATGATACCGCGAGACCCACGCTCACCGGCTCCAGA
TTTATCAGCAATAAACCAGCCAGCCGGAAGGGCCGAGCGCAGAAGTGGTCCTGCAACTTTATCCGCCTCC
ATCCAGTCTATTAATTGTTGCCGGGAAGCTAGAGTAAGTAGTTCGCCAGTTAATAGTTTGCGCAACGTTG
TTGCCATTGCTACAGGCATCGTGGTGTCACGCTCGTCGTTTGGTATGGCTTCATTCAGCTCCGGTTCCCA
ACGATCAAGGCGAGTTACATGATCCCCCATGTTGTGCAAAAAAGCGGTTAGCTCCTTCGGTCCTCCGATC
GTTGTCAGAAGTAAGTTGGCCGCAGTGTTATCACTCATGGTTATGGCAGCACTGCATAATTCTCTTACTG
TCATGCCATCCGTAAGATGCTTTTCTGTGACTGGTGAGTACTCAACCAAGTCATTCTGAGAATAGTGTAT
GCGGCGACCGAGTTGCTCTTGCCCGGCGTCAATACGGGATAATACCGCGCCACATAGCAGAACTTTAAAA
GTGCTCATCATTGGAAAACGTTCTTCGGGGCGAAAACTCTCAAGGATCTTACCGCTGTTGAGATCCAGTT
CGATGTAACCCACTCGTGCACCCAACTGATCTTCAGCATCTTTTACTTTCACCAGCGTTTCTGGGTGAGC
AAAAACAGGAAGGCAAAATGCCGCAAAAAAGGGAATAAGGGCGACACGGAAATGTTGAATACTCATACTC
TTCCTTTTTCAATATTATTGAAGCATTTATCAGGGTTATTGTCTCATGAGCGGATACATATTTGAATGTA
TTTAGAAAAATAAACAAATAGGGGTTCCGCGCACATTTCCCCGAAAAGTGCCACCTGACGTCGACGGATC
GGGAGATCTCCCGATCCCCTATGGTGCACTCTCAGTACAATCTGCTCTGATGCCGCATAGTTAAGCCAGT
ATCTGCTCCCTGCTTGTGTGTTGGAGGTCGCTGAGTAGTGCGCGAGCAAAATTTAAGCTACAACAAGGCA
AGGCTTGACCGACAATTGCATGAAGAATCTGCTTAGGGTTAGGCGTTTTGCGCTGCTTCGCGATGTACGG
GCCAGATATACGCGTTGACATTGATTATTGACTAGTTATTAATAGTAATCAATTACGGGGTCATTAGTTC
ATAGCCCATATATGGAGTTCCGCGTTACATAACTTACGGTAAATGGCCCGCCTGGCTGACCGCCCAACGA
CCCCCGCCCATTGACGTCAATAATGACGTATGTTCCCATAGTAACGCCAATAGGGACTTTCCATTGACGT
CAATGGGTGGAGTATTTACGGTAAACTGCCCACTTGGCAGTACATCAAGTGTATCATATGCCAAGTACGC
CCCCTATTGACGTCAATGACGGTAAATGGCCCGCCTGGCATTATGCCCAGTACATGACCTTATGGGACTT
TCCTACTTGGCAGTACATCTACGTATTAGTCATCGCTATTACCATGGTGATGCGGTTTTGGCAGTACATC
AATGGGCGTGGATAGCGGTTTGACTCACGGGGATTTCCAAGTCTCCACCCCATTGACGTCAATGGGAGTT
TGTTTTGGCACCAAAATCAACGGGACTTTCCAAAATGTCGTAACAACTCCGCCCCATTGACGCAAATGGG
CGGTAGGCGTGTACGGTGGGAGGTCTATATAAGCAGAGCTCTCTGGCTAACTAGAGAACCCACTGCTTAC
TGGCTTATCGAAATTAATACGACTCACTATAGGGAGACCCAAGCTGGCTAGCGCCACCATGATGGCCTCC
TCAGCTCTGGCAATGGCAAAGGAAGAGGTGACCTGTCCAATCTGTCTGGAGCTTCTGAAGGAACCTGTGA
GCACTGATTGTGGTCACAGCTTCTGCCAAACCTGTATCATACTGAACTATGTGTCCAACAGAAGAATGGA
TGGGGTAGGCAGCTGCCCTGTGTGCCGGGTTGGTTACCTGTTTGAGAATCTGAGACCTAATCAAAACATG
ATCAACATAGTAAAAAGGATCAAAGAGTTGAAGTCTATCCCAGAGGAGAAGGAGAAAGTGTTTTACTGTG
CACAACATGGAGAGAAACTCAAGCTCTTCTGTAAGGAGGACAGGATGGCCATCTGCTGGGTTTGTGAGAG
ATCTCAGAAGCACCGTGGTCACCAGACAGCTCTCATTGAAGAGGTGGACCAGGAGTACAAGGAGAAGCTG
CAGGCAGCTCTGAAGAAGCTGATGGAAAATGAAAAAAGATGTGATAAATGGCAGGATGACCTTCAGCAAC
AGAGAGCTGACTGGGAGAATCAAATACAGCGTGATGTGGAATATGTTCAGATGGAGCTTAAAGGACTAAG
AGACCTCCTGGACTCCAAGGAGAATGAGGGGCTGCAGGAGCTGAAGAAAGAGAAGGAAGAGGTTATGGAA
AAGCTGGAAGAGTCTGAAAATGAGCTAAGGGAGCAGACAGAGTTGGTGAGAGACCTCATCTCAGATGTGG
GACATCAGTTGGCGCTCTCAACCATGGAAATGCTGCAGGGCATGAATTCTGTTCTAACAAGGATTCAGGT
CCTGAGACTGAAACAGCCTCAAACTATCCCCCCAAAAAGAAGAAGAACATACCAAGTTCAGGATCAAGTT
CAGGATCTGAATGTCATGCTGCAAGCAATTCAAGGGCTCATGTATGTCCGACGATATTGGGTTCATGTGA
CTCTCTATGCAAACAACCATGCAGTAATTGCCATTAACAAAGAAAAAAGACAAATACAACATACAAGTTA
CTATAAAAGGAATCTGCAAATTTCTAAGACCTATAACTTGGGTGTCCTGGGATATCCAGCTATCTGCTCA
GGGAAACATTACTGGGAAGTAGACGTGTCTAGAAAAAAGACCTGGATCCTGGGATTAAATGATGGACTGT
GTGTTCAACCTCAACTTCATTCTATAAGTGAAATGGGCTTCAAAGTCAAATATAATTCTAGTGTGAAACA
ATGTGGTAATTATCAGCATAAATATGGCTACTGGGTTATAGGGATGAAGAATTGGTCTGTATACAATGCC
TCTGATGAGTGTTCTGTTACCCACAATTCCAGTGTTTTGGCCCTCTCTCTGTCTGGTCCTCCCAGTCGTG
TTGGAGTTTTCCTGGACCGGGAAGCTTGTACTCTCTCATTTTATGATGTTTCTAACTTTGGAGCTCTCAT
CTATAGGTTCTATGAACCTTTCTTCCCTCATACAGTCTATCCATATTTTAATCCTATGGAATGTTCAGAG
CCAATGACAGTATGTGGGCCATCCTCATCAATCTCTGTGGAAACACAGTCAAAAGAATGAGCGGCCGCCA
CTGTGCTGGATATCTGCAGAATTCCACCACACTGGACTAGTGGATCCGAGCTCGGTACCAAGCTTAAGTT
TAAACCGCTGATCAGCCTCGACTGTGCCTTCTAGTTGCCAGCCATCTGTTGTTTGCCCCTCCCCCGTGCC
TTCCTTGACCCTGGAAGGTGCCACTCCCACTGTCCTTTCCTAATAAAATGAGGAAATTGCATCGCATTGT
CTGAGTAGGTGTCATTCTATTCTGGGGGGTGGGGTGGGGCAGGACAGCAAGGGGGAGGATTGGGAAGACA
ATAGCAGGCATGCTGGGGATGCGGTGGGCTCTATGGCTTCTGAGGCGGAAAGAACCAGCTGGGGCTCTAG
GGGGTATCCCC
[124 nt withheld, positions 4772-4895]
C
[91 nt withheld, positions 4897-4987]
A
[49 nt withheld, positions 4989-5037]
CCTTTGACGTTGGAGTCCACGTTCTTT
[37 nt withheld, positions 5065-5101]
ACCCTATCTCGGTCTATTCTTTTGATTTATAAGGGATTTTGCCGATTTCGGCCTATTGGTTAAAAAATGA
GCTGATTTAACAAAAATTTAACGCGAATTAATTCTGTGGAATGTGTGTCAGTTAGGGTGTGGAAAGTCCC
CAGGCTCCCCAGCAGGCAGAAGTATGCAAAGCATGCATCTCAATTAGTCAGCAACCAGGTGTGGAAAGTC
CCCAGGCTCCCCAGCAGGCAGAAGTATGCAAAGCATGCATCTCAATTAGTCAGCAACCATAGTCCCGCCC
CTAACTCCGCCCATCCCGCCCCTAACTCCGCCCAGTTCCGCCCATTCTCCGCCCCATGGCTGACTAATTT
TTTTTATTTATGCAGAGGCCGAGGCCGCCTCTGCCTCTGAGCTATTCCAGAAGTAGTGAGGAGGCTTTTT
TGGAGGCCTAGGCTTTTGCAAAAAGCTCCCGGGAGCTTGTATATCCATTTTCGGATCTGATCAAGAGACA
GGATGAGGATCGTTTCGCATGATTGAACAAGATGGATTGCACGCAGGTTCTCCGGCCGCTTGGGTGGAGA
GGCTATTCGGCTATGACTGGGCACAACAGACAATCGGCTGCTCTGATGCCGCCGTGTTCCGGCTGTCAGC
GCAGGGGCGCCCGGTTCTTTTTGTCAAGACCGACCTGTCCGGTGCCCTGAATGAACTGCAGGACGAGGCA
GCGCGGCTATCGTGGCTGGCCACGACGGGCGTTCCTTGCGCAGCTGTGCTCGACGTTGTCACTGAAGCGG
GAAGGGACTGGCTGCTATTGGGCGAAGTGCCGGGGCAGGATCTCCTGTCATCTCACCTTGCTCCTGCCGA
GAAAGTATCCATCATGGCTGATGCAATGCGGCGGCTGCATACGCTTGATCCGGCTACCTGCCCATTCGAC
CACCAAGCGAAACATCGCATCGAGCGAGCACGTACTCGGATGGAAGCCGGTCTTGTCGATCAGGATGATC
TGGACGAAGAGCATCAGGGGCTCGCGCCAGCCGAACTGTTCGCCAGGCTCAAGGCGCGCATGCCCGACGG
CGAGGATCTCGTCGTGACCCATGGCGATGCCTGCTTGCCGAATATCATGGTGGAAAATGGCCGCTTTTCT
GGATTCATCGACTGTGGCCGGCTGGGTGTGGCGGACCGCTATCAGGACATAGCGTTGGCTACCCGTGATA
TTGCTGAAGAGCTTGGCGGCGAATGGGCTGACCGCTTCCTCGTGCTTTACGGTATCGCCGCTCCCGATTC
GCAGCGCATCGCCTTCTATCGCCTTCTTGACGAGTTCTTCTGAGCGGGACTCTGGGGTTCGAAATGACCG
ACCAAGCGACGCCCAACCTGCCATCACGAGATTTCGATTCCACCGCCGCCTTCTATGAAAGGTTGGGCTT
CGGAATCGTTTTCCGGGACGCCGGCTGGATGATCCTCCAGCGCGGGGATCTCATGCTGGAGTTCTTCGCC
CACCCCAACTTGTTTATTGCAGCTTATAATGGTTACAAATAAAGCAATAGCATCACAAATTTCACAAATA
AAGCATTTTTTTCACTGCATTCTAGTTGTGGTTTGTCCAAACTCATCAATGTATCTTATCATGTCTGTAT
ACCGTCGACCTCTAGCTAGAGCTTGGCGTAATCATGGTCATAGCTGTTTCCTGTGTGAAATTGTTATCCG
CTCACAATTCCACACAACATACGAGCCGGAAGCATAAAGTGTAAAGCCTGGGGTGCCTAATGAGTGAGCT
AACTCACATTAATTGCGTTGCGCTCACTGCCCGCTTTCCAGTCGGGAAACCTGTCGTGCCAGCTGCATTA
ATGAATCGGCCAACGCGCGGGGAGAGGCGGTT
Features (pLannotate 1.2.2; 20 found; start..end, strand, type, name):
    197..785     -  rep_origin     ori: high-copy-number ColE1/pMB1/pBR322/pUC origin of replication
    956..1816    -  CDS            AmpR: β-lactamase; bla; confers resistance to ampicillin, carbenicillin, and related antibiotics
   1817..1921    -  promoter       AmpR promoter: bla
   1980..2032    -  misc_feature   bom (fragment): basis of mobility region from pBR322
   2187..2566    +  enhancer       CMV enhancer: human cytomegalovirus immediate early enhancer
   2567..2770    +  promoter       CMV promoter: human cytomegalovirus (CMV) immediate early promoter
   2766..2799    +  LTR            5' LTR (truncated) (fragment): truncated 5' long terminal repeat (LTR) from HIV-1
   2815..2833    +  promoter       T7 promoter: promoter for bacteriophage T7 RNA polymerase
   2862..4367    +  CDS            Trim30a: TR30A_MOUSE - Also known as Rpt-1, Rpt1, Trim30. Experimental evidence at protein level: Swiss-Prot protein existence level 1. Trans-acting factor that regulates gene expression of interleukin 2 receptor alpha chain. May affect IL2R-alpha expression through cis-acting negative regulatory elements or through competition with proteins that bind to enhancer or activator sequences. Negatively regulates Toll-like receptor (TLR)-mediated activation of NFKB by promoting degradation of TAB2 and TAB3 and preventing TRAF6 autoubiquitination. Negatively regulates production of reactive oxygen species (RO
   4502..4726    +  polyA_signal   bGH poly(A) signal: bovine growth hormone polyadenylation signal
   4730..4751    +  promoter       SV40 promoter (fragment): SV40 enhancer and early promoter
   4772..5200    +  rep_origin     f1 ori (sequence partly withheld): f1 bacteriophage origin of replication; arrow indicates direction of (+) strand synthesis
   5214..5543    +  promoter       SV40 promoter: SV40 enhancer and early promoter
   5610..6401    +  CDS            neo: KKA2_KLEPN - Also known as kan, nptII. Experimental evidence at protein level: Swiss-Prot protein existence level 1. Resistance to kanamycin, neomycin, paromomycin, ribostamycin, butirosin and gentamicin B. From Klebsiella pneumoniae.
   6425..6583    +  CDS            ble (fragment): BLE_KLEPN - Experimental evidence at protein level: Swiss-Prot protein existence level 1. Binding protein with a strong affinity to the bleomycin family of antibiotics. Binds to CL990; an antimitotic-antibiotic compound. From Klebsiella pneumoniae.
   6578..6699    +  polyA_signal   SV40 poly(A) signal: SV40 polyadenylation signal
   6772..6788    -  protein_bind   lac operator: The lac repressor binds to the lac operator to inhibit transcription in E. coli. This inhibition can be relieved by adding lactose or isopropyl-β-D-thiogalactopyranoside (IPTG). lac repressor encoded by lacI
   6796..6826    -  promoter       lac promoter: promoter for the E. coli lac operon
   6841..6862    -  protein_bind   CAP binding site: CAP binding activates transcription in the presence of cAMP. E. coli catabolite activator protein
   6875..14      -  CDS            lacI (fragment) (across the origin): lac repressor; lacI; The lac repressor binds to the lac operator to inhibit transcription in E. coli. This inhibition can be relieved by adding lactose or isopropyl-β-D-thiogalactopyranoside (IPTG).
