[The description below was written by a language model from this plasmid's Addgene catalogue record and pLannotate feature annotations shown in this document.]
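Description:
pcDNA 3.1(-) TRIM30C is a mammalian expression plasmid built on the pcDNA3.1(-) backbone and carrying the mouse Trim30c coding sequence, one of the murine homologues of human TRIM5. It is propagated in E. coli through a high-copy ColE1/pUC-type origin and selected with ampicillin via the β-lactamase gene. An f1 origin is also present, which allows production of single-stranded DNA. For selection in mammalian cells, the backbone supplies a neomycin phosphotransferase cassette driven by the SV40 enhancer/early promoter and terminated by the SV40 polyadenylation signal, conferring G418 resistance for stable line generation.

The insert is an open reading frame of about 1.5 kb, placed downstream of the human cytomegalovirus immediate early enhancer and promoter and followed by the bovine growth hormone polyadenylation signal, giving strong constitutive expression in transfected cells. A T7 promoter lies between the CMV promoter and the insert and can be used for in vitro transcription or sequencing. The automated annotation labels the open reading frame as Trim30a, most likely because it matched the closest reference protein in this closely related paralogue family, whereas the catalogue entry identifies it as Trim30c. No epitope tag or reporter is annotated. Several short fragment calls in the table (HIV-1 LTR, ble, lacI, bom) are probably incidental matches to backbone sequence rather than functional elements.

The associated study examined how retroviral restriction activity of TRIM5 relates to induction of innate immune signalling. This suggests the plasmid is used to express the mouse protein in cultured cells for comparison with TRIM5 and related family members.
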