Addgene plasmid #87083: pcDNA 3.1(-) TRIM30C
Purpose: Murine homologues of human Trim5
Depositing lab: Jeremy Luban. Depositing organization: University of Massachusetts, Worcester. Publication: TRIM5 Retroviral Restriction Activity Correlates with the Ability To Induce Innate Immune Signaling. Lascano J, Uchil PD, Mothes W, Luban J. J Virol. 2015 Oct 14;90(1):308-16. doi: 10.1128/JVI.02496-15. PubMed 26468522.
Backbone
  Vector backbone: pcDNA3.1(-)
  Backbone size w/o insert (bp): 5427
  Vector type: Mammalian Expression
Growth in bacteria
  Bacterial resistance: Ampicillin, 100 μg/mL
  Growth temperature: 37°C
  Growth strain: DH5alpha
  Copy number: High Copy
Gene/Insert
  Gene/Insert name: TRIM30C
  Species: M. musculus (mouse)
  GenBank ID: XR_378392.1
  Entrez Gene: Trim30c (a.k.a. EG434219, Gm5598, Trim30-2)
Terms and licenses: Academic/Nonprofit Terms; Industry Terms: Not Available to Industry
How to cite: pcDNA 3.1(-) TRIM30C was a gift from Jeremy Luban (Addgene plasmid # 87083 ; http://n2t.net/addgene:87083 ; RRID:Addgene_87083)
