>Addgene plasmid #87083 | pcDNA 3.1(-) TRIM30C | depositor partial sequence | sequence record 169882 | pcDNA 3.1(-) TRIM30C sequence 5427 bps
GACGGATCGGGAGATCTCCCGATCCCCTATGGTGCACTCTCAGTACAATCTGCTCTGATGCCGCATAGTT
AAGCCAGTATCTGCTCCCTGCTTGTGTGTTGGAGGTCGCTGAGTAGTGCGCGAGCAAAATTTAAGCTACA
ACAAGGCAAGGCTTGACCGACAATTGCATGAAGAATCTGCTTAGGGTTAGGCGTTTTGCGCTGCTTCGCG
ATGTACGGGCCAGATATACGCGTTGACATTGATTATTGACTAGTTATTAATAGTAATCAATTACGGGGTC
ATTAGTTCATAGCCCATATATGGAGTTCCGCGTTACATAACTTACGGTAAATGGCCCGCCTGGCTGACCG
CCCAACGACCCCCGCCCATTGACGTCAATAATGACGTATGTTCCCATAGTAACGCCAATAGGGACTTTCC
ATTGACGTCAATGGGTGGAGTATTTACGGTAAACTGCCCACTTGGCAGTACATCAAGTGTATCATATGCC
AAGTACGCCCCCTATTGACGTCAATGACGGTAAATGGCCCGCCTGGCATTATGCCCAGTACATGACCTTA
TGGGACTTTCCTACTTGGCAGTACATCTACGTATTAGTCATCGCTATTACCATGGTGATGCGGTTTTGGC
AGTACATCAATGGGCGTGGATAGCGGTTTGACTCACGGGGATTTCCAAGTCTCCACCCCATTGACGTCAA
TGGGAGTTTGTTTTGGCACCAAAATCAACGGGACTTTCCAAAATGTCGTAACAACTCCGCCCCATTGACG
CAAATGGGCGGTAGGCGTGTACGGTGGGAGGTCTATATAAGCAGAGCTCTCTGGCTAACTAGAGAACCCA
CTGCTTACTGGCTTATCGAAATTAATACGACTCACTATAGGGAGACCCAAGCTGGCTAGCGTTTAAACGG
GCCCTCTAGACTCGAGCGGCCGCCACTGTGCTGGATATCTGCAGAATTCCACCACACTGGACTAGTGGAT
CCGAGCTCGGTACCAAGCTTAAGTTTAAACCGCTGATCAGCCTCGACTGTGCCTTCTAGTTGCCAGCCAT
CTGTTGTTTGCCCCTCCCCCGTGCCTTCCTTGACCCTGGAAGGTGCCACTCCCACTGTCCTTTCCTAATA
AAATGAGGAAATTGCATCGCATTGTCTGAGTAGGTGTCATTCTATTCTGGGGGGTGGGGTGGGGCAGGAC
AGCAAGGGGGAGGATTGGGAAGACAATAGCAGGCATGCTGGGGATGCGGTGGGCTCTATGGCTTCTGAGG
CGGAAAGAACCAGCTGGGGCTCTAGGGGGTATCCCC
[124 nt withheld, positions 1297-1420]
C
[91 nt withheld, positions 1422-1512]
A
[49 nt withheld, positions 1514-1562]
CCTTTGACGTTGGAGTCCACGTTCTTT
[37 nt withheld, positions 1590-1626]
ACCCTATCTCGGTCTATTCTTTTGATTTATAAGGGATTTTGCCGATTTCGGCCTATTGGTTAAAAAATGA
GCTGATTTAACAAAAATTTAACGCGAATTAATTCTGTGGAATGTGTGTCAGTTAGGGTGTGGAAAGTCCC
CAGGCTCCCCAGCAGGCAGAAGTATGCAAAGCATGCATCTCAATTAGTCAGCAACCAGGTGTGGAAAGTC
CCCAGGCTCCCCAGCAGGCAGAAGTATGCAAAGCATGCATCTCAATTAGTCAGCAACCATAGTCCCGCCC
CTAACTCCGCCCATCCCGCCCCTAACTCCGCCCAGTTCCGCCCATTCTCCGCCCCATGGCTGACTAATTT
TTTTTATTTATGCAGAGGCCGAGGCCGCCTCTGCCTCTGAGCTATTCCAGAAGTAGTGAGGAGGCTTTTT
TGGAGGCCTAGGCTTTTGCAAAAAGCTCCCGGGAGCTTGTATATCCATTTTCGGATCTGATCAAGAGACA
GGATGAGGATCGTTTCGCATGATTGAACAAGATGGATTGCACGCAGGTTCTCCGGCCGCTTGGGTGGAGA
GGCTATTCGGCTATGACTGGGCACAACAGACAATCGGCTGCTCTGATGCCGCCGTGTTCCGGCTGTCAGC
GCAGGGGCGCCCGGTTCTTTTTGTCAAGACCGACCTGTCCGGTGCCCTGAATGAACTGCAGGACGAGGCA
GCGCGGCTATCGTGGCTGGCCACGACGGGCGTTCCTTGCGCAGCTGTGCTCGACGTTGTCACTGAAGCGG
GAAGGGACTGGCTGCTATTGGGCGAAGTGCCGGGGCAGGATCTCCTGTCATCTCACCTTGCTCCTGCCGA
GAAAGTATCCATCATGGCTGATGCAATGCGGCGGCTGCATACGCTTGATCCGGCTACCTGCCCATTCGAC
CACCAAGCGAAACATCGCATCGAGCGAGCACGTACTCGGATGGAAGCCGGTCTTGTCGATCAGGATGATC
TGGACGAAGAGCATCAGGGGCTCGCGCCAGCCGAACTGTTCGCCAGGCTCAAGGCGCGCATGCCCGACGG
CGAGGATCTCGTCGTGACCCATGGCGATGCCTGCTTGCCGAATATCATGGTGGAAAATGGCCGCTTTTCT
GGATTCATCGACTGTGGCCGGCTGGGTGTGGCGGACCGCTATCAGGACATAGCGTTGGCTACCCGTGATA
TTGCTGAAGAGCTTGGCGGCGAATGGGCTGACCGCTTCCTCGTGCTTTACGGTATCGCCGCTCCCGATTC
GCAGCGCATCGCCTTCTATCGCCTTCTTGACGAGTTCTTCTGAGCGGGACTCTGGGGTTCGAAATGACCG
ACCAAGCGACGCCCAACCTGCCATCACGAGATTTCGATTCCACCGCCGCCTTCTATGAAAGGTTGGGCTT
CGGAATCGTTTTCCGGGACGCCGGCTGGATGATCCTCCAGCGCGGGGATCTCATGCTGGAGTTCTTCGCC
CACCCCAACTTGTTTATTGCAGCTTATAATGGTTACAAATAAAGCAATAGCATCACAAATTTCACAAATA
AAGCATTTTTTTCACTGCATTCTAGTTGTGGTTTGTCCAAACTCATCAATGTATCTTATCATGTCTGTAT
ACCGTCGACCTCTAGCTAGAGCTTGGCGTAATCATGGTCATAGCTGTTTCCTGTGTGAAATTGTTATCCG
CTCACAATTCCACACAACATACGAGCCGGAAGCATAAAGTGTAAAGCCTGGGGTGCCTAATGAGTGAGCT
AACTCACATTAATTGCGTTGCGCTCACTGCCCGCTTTCCAGTCGGGAAACCTGTCGTGCCAGCTGCATTA
ATGAATCGGCCAACGCGCGGGGAGAGGCGGTTTGCGTATTGGGCGCTCTTCCGCTTCCTCGCTCACTGAC
TCGCTGCGCTCGGTCGTTCGGCTGCGGCGAGCGGTATCAGCTCACTCAAAGGCGGTAATACGGTTATCCA
CAGAATCAGGGGATAACGCAGGAAAGAACATGTGAGCAAAAGGCCAGCAAAAGGCCAGGAACCGTAAAAA
GGCCGCGTTGCTGGCGTTTTTCCATAGGCTCCGCCCCCCTGACGAGCATCACAAAAATCGACGCTCAAGT
CAGAGGTGGCGAAACCCGACAGGACTATAAAGATACCAGGCGTTTCCCCCTGGAAGCTCCCTCGTGCGCT
CTCCTGTTCCGACCCTGCCGCTTACCGGATACCTGTCCGCCTTTCTCCCTTCGGGAAGCGTGGCGCTTTC
TCATAGCTCACGCTGTAGGTATCTCAGTTCGGTGTAGGTCGTTCGCTCCAAGCTGGGCTGTGTGCACGAA
CCCCCCGTTCAGCCCGACCGCTGCGCCTTATCCGGTAACTATCGTCTTGAGTCCAACCCGGTAAGACACG
ACTTATCGCCACTGGCAGCAGCCACTGGTAACAGGATTAGCAGAGCGAGGTATGTAGGCGGTGCTACAGA
GTTCTTGAAGTGGTGGCCTAACTACGGCTACACTAGAAGAACAGTATTTGGTATCTGCGCTCTGCTGAAG
CCAGTTACCTTCGGAAAAAGAGTTGGTAGCTCTTGATCCGGCAAACAAACCACCGCTGGTAGCGGTTTTT
TTGTTTGCAAGCAGCAGATTACGCGCAGAAAAAAAGGATCTCAAGAAGATCCTTTGATCTTTTCTACGGG
GTCTGACGCTCAGTGGAACGAAAACTCACGTTAAGGGATTTTGGTCATGAGATTATCAAAAAGGATCTTC
ACCTAGATCCTTTTAAATTAAAAATGAAGTTTTAAATCAATCTAAAGTATATATGAGTAAACTTGGTCTG
ACAGTTACCAATGCTTAATCAGTGAGGCACCTATCTCAGCGATCTGTCTATTTCGTTCATCCATAGTTGC
CTGACTCCCCGTCGTGTAGATAACTACGATACGGGAGGGCTTACCATCTGGCCCCAGTGCTGCAATGATA
CCGCGAGACCCACGCTCACCGGCTCCAGATTTATCAGCAATAAACCAGCCAGCCGGAAGGGCCGAGCGCA
GAAGTGGTCCTGCAACTTTATCCGCCTCCATCCAGTCTATTAATTGTTGCCGGGAAGCTAGAGTAAGTAG
TTCGCCAGTTAATAGTTTGCGCAACGTTGTTGCCATTGCTACAGGCATCGTGGTGTCACGCTCGTCGTTT
GGTATGGCTTCATTCAGCTCCGGTTCCCAACGATCAAGGCGAGTTACATGATCCCCCATGTTGTGCAAAA
AAGCGGTTAGCTCCTTCGGTCCTCCGATCGTTGTCAGAAGTAAGTTGGCCGCAGTGTTATCACTCATGGT
TATGGCAGCACTGCATAATTCTCTTACTGTCATGCCATCCGTAAGATGCTTTTCTGTGACTGGTGAGTAC
TCAACCAAGTCATTCTGAGAATAGTGTATGCGGCGACCGAGTTGCTCTTGCCCGGCGTCAATACGGGATA
ATACCGCGCCACATAGCAGAACTTTAAAAGTGCTCATCATTGGAAAACGTTCTTCGGGGCGAAAACTCTC
AAGGATCTTACCGCTGTTGAGATCCAGTTCGATGTAACCCACTCGTGCACCCAACTGATCTTCAGCATCT
TTTACTTTCACCAGCGTTTCTGGGTGAGCAAAAACAGGAAGGCAAAATGCCGCAAAAAAGGGAATAAGGG
CGACACGGAAATGTTGAATACTCATACTCTTCCTTTTTCAATATTATTGAAGCATTTATCAGGGTTATTG
TCTCATGAGCGGATACATATTTGAATGTATTTAGAAAAATAAACAAATAGGGGTTCCGCGCACATTTCCC
CGAAAAGTGCCACCTGACGTC
